Addgene plasmid #63170: pJFRC210-10XUAS-FRT>STOP>FRT-myr::smGFP-OLLAS
Purpose: GAL4-responsive UAS “flp-On” spaghetti monster GFP-OLLAS reporter
Depositing lab: Gerald Rubin. Depositing organization: HHMI, Janelia Research Campus. Publication: Optimized tools for multicolor stochastic labeling reveal diverse stereotyped cell arrangements in the fly visual system. Nern A, Pfeiffer BD, Rubin GM. Proc Natl Acad Sci U S A. 2015 May 11. pii: 201506763. 10.1073/pnas.1506763112 PubMed 25964354.
Backbone
  Vector backbone: pJFRC12-10XUAS-IVS-myr::GFP
  Total vector size (bp): 10121
  Vector type: Insect Expression
Growth in bacteria
  Bacterial resistance: Ampicillin, 100 μg/mL
  Growth temperature: 37°C
  Growth strain: Top10
  Copy number: High Copy
Gene/Insert
  Gene/Insert name: "spaghetti monster GFP-OLLAS" (alt name: smGFP-OLLAS)
  Species: D. melanogaster (fly)
  Insert size (bp): 1522
  Tag / fusion protein: N-myristoylation (N terminal on insert)
  Cloning method: Restriction Enzyme; 5′ cloning site XhoI (not destroyed); 3′ cloning site XbaI (not destroyed)
  Sequencing primers: 5′ GACTACACCTTTGGCCAGACG; 3′ CATCAGTCGCGGTCCCAGCTCG
Terms and licenses: Academic/Nonprofit Terms; Industry Terms: Not Available to Industry
How to cite: pJFRC210-10XUAS-FRT>STOP>FRT-myr::smGFP-OLLAS was a gift from Gerald Rubin (Addgene plasmid # 63170 ; http://n2t.net/addgene:63170 ; RRID:Addgene_63170)
