[The description below was written by a language model from this plasmid's Addgene catalogue record and pLannotate feature annotations shown in this document.]
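Description:
pJFRC210-10XUAS-FRT>STOP>FRT-myr::smGFP-OLLAS is a 10.1 kb Drosophila transgenesis and expression plasmid built on the pJFRC12-10XUAS-IVS-myr::GFP backbone. It is propagated in E. coli as a high-copy plasmid through a ColE1/pUC-type origin with ampicillin selection (β-lactamase under its own promoter). For fly work it carries a φC31 attB site, which allows integrase-mediated insertion into genomic attP landing sites, and a mini-white eye-colour marker for identifying transformants.

The expression unit consists of two tandem 5X UAS blocks (ten GAL4 binding sites in total) upstream of the Drosophila hsp70Bb promoter. Immediately downstream lies a transcriptional stop cassette flanked by two minimal FRT sites in the same orientation. The cassette is made of SV40 early-region sequence containing the small t intron and the SV40 polyadenylation signal, so the annotated small t and large T "CDS" fragments there are incidental matches to this terminator sequence rather than expressed products. After the second FRT comes the reporter: an N-terminal fragment of Src64B supplying the myristoylation signal for membrane targeting, fused to "spaghetti monster" GFP-OLLAS, a GFP-derived scaffold (detected by the annotation tool as a GFP-variant fragment) carrying OLLAS epitope tags. The individual tags are not annotated in the feature table. A second copy of the SV40 intron/poly(A) region terminates the transcript.

The reporter therefore requires two inputs: GAL4 to activate the UAS promoter and FLP recombinase to excise the stop cassette ("flp-On"). With limited FLP activity this gives stochastic, membrane-targeted, epitope-based labelling of cells within a GAL4 pattern. The associated work used it for multicolour stochastic labelling in the fly visual system.
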