Features (pLannotate 1.2.2; 26 found; start..end, strand, type, name):
     31..135     +  promoter       AmpR promoter: bla
    136..996     +  CDS            AmpR: β-lactamase; bla; confers resistance to ampicillin, carbenicillin, and related antibiotics
   1167..1755    +  rep_origin     ori: high-copy-number ColE1/pMB1/pBR322/pUC origin of replication
   1842..1911    +  protein_bind   attB: attB site for the φC31 integrase (Groth et al., 2000) phage φC31 integrase
   2606..5478    +  CDS            mini-white: Drosophila white gene eye color pigment; white; This is a modified version of the white gene lacking part of the first intron.
   6251..6406    +  CDS            YPB1_ECOLX (fragment): Protein predicted: Swiss-Prot protein existence level 4. From Escherichia coli.
   6488..6509    -  misc_feature   MCS (fragment): pUC18/19 multiple cloning site
   6508..6602    +  protein_bind   5X UAS: five tandem copies of the "ScaI site" 17-mer CGGAGTACTGTCCTCCG, an upstream activating sequence (UAS) that efficiently binds yeast Gal4 (Webster et al., 1988; Pfeiffer et al., 2010) GAL4
   6636..6730    +  protein_bind   5X UAS: five tandem copies of the "ScaI site" 17-mer CGGAGTACTGTCCTCCG, an upstream activating sequence (UAS) that efficiently binds yeast Gal4 (Webster et al., 1988; Pfeiffer et al., 2010) GAL4
   6761..6999    +  promoter       hsp70 promoter: Drosophila melanogaster hsp70Bb promoter
   7009..7042    -  protein_bind   FRT (minimal): supports FLP-mediated excision but not integration (Turan and Bode, 2011) FLP recombinase from the Saccharomyces cerevisiae 2μ plasmid
   7062..7136    +  CDS            small t antigen (fragment): SV40 (simian virus 40) small t antigen
   7138..7203    +  intron         small t intron: SV40 (simian virus 40) small t antigen intron
   7333..7353    +  CDS            SV40 NLS: nuclear localization signal of SV40 (simian virus 40) large T antigen
   7360..7494    +  CDS            LT_POVHA (fragment): Protein inferred from homology: Swiss-Prot protein existence level 3. Isoform large T antigen is a key early protein essential for both driving viral replication and inducing cellular transformation. Plays a role in viral genome replication by driving entry of quiescent cells into the cell cycle and by autoregulating the synthesis of viral early mRNA. Displays highly oncogenic activities by corrupting the host cellular checkpoint mechanisms that guard cell division and the transcription, replication, and repair of DNA. Participates in the modulation of cellular gene expression preceeding viral
   7519..7602    +  CDS            large T antigen (fragment): large T antigen from SV40 (simian virus 40)
   7625..7759    +  polyA_signal   SV40 poly(A) signal: SV40 polyadenylation signal
   7771..7804    -  protein_bind   FRT (minimal): supports FLP-mediated excision but not integration (Turan and Bode, 2011) FLP recombinase from the Saccharomyces cerevisiae 2μ plasmid
   7818..8087    +  CDS            Src64B (fragment): SRC64_DROME - Also known as Src1. Experimental evidence at protein level: Swiss-Prot protein existence level 1. May play a role in the development of neural tissue and smooth muscle. From Drosophila melanogaster (Fruit fly).
   8238..9170    +  CDS            vsfGFP-9 (fragment): vsfGFP-9 is a basic (constitutively fluorescent) green fluorescent protein published in 2015, derived from Aequorea victoria. It has low acid sensitivity.
   9328..9402    +  CDS            small t antigen (fragment): SV40 (simian virus 40) small t antigen
   9404..9469    +  intron         small t intron: SV40 (simian virus 40) small t antigen intron
   9599..9619    +  CDS            SV40 NLS: nuclear localization signal of SV40 (simian virus 40) large T antigen
   9626..9760    +  CDS            LT_POVHA (fragment): Protein inferred from homology: Swiss-Prot protein existence level 3. Isoform large T antigen is a key early protein essential for both driving viral replication and inducing cellular transformation. Plays a role in viral genome replication by driving entry of quiescent cells into the cell cycle and by autoregulating the synthesis of viral early mRNA. Displays highly oncogenic activities by corrupting the host cellular checkpoint mechanisms that guard cell division and the transcription, replication, and repair of DNA. Participates in the modulation of cellular gene expression preceeding viral
   9785..9868    +  CDS            large T antigen (fragment): large T antigen from SV40 (simian virus 40)
   9891..10025   +  polyA_signal   SV40 poly(A) signal: SV40 polyadenylation signal
>Addgene plasmid #63170 | pJFRC210-10XUAS-FRT>STOP>FRT-myr::smGFP-OLLAS | depositor full sequence | sequence record 104801 | pJFRC210-10XUAS-FRT>STOP>FRT-myr::smGFP-OLLAS sequence 10121 bps
GACTCAGGTGGCACTTTTCGGGGAAATGTGCGCGGAACCCCTATTTGTTTATTTTTCTAAATACATTCAA
ATATGTATCCGCTCATGAGACAATAACCCTGATAAATGCTTCAATAATATTGAAAAAGGAAGAGTATGAG
TATTCAACATTTCCGTGTCGCCCTTATTCCCTTTTTTGCGGCATTTTGCCTTCCTGTTTTTGCTCACCCA
GAAACGCTGGTGAAAGTAAAAGATGCTGAAGATCAGTTGGGTGCACGAGTGGGTTACATCGAACTGGATC
TCAACAGCGGTAAGATCCTTGAGAGTTTTCGCCCCGAAGAACGTTTTCCAATGATGAGCACTTTTAAAGT
TCTGCTATGTGGCGCGGTATTATCCCGTATTGACGCCGGGCAAGAGCAACTCGGTCGCCGCATACACTAT
TCTCAGAATGACTTGGTTGAGTACTCACCAGTCACAGAAAAGCATCTTACGGATGGCATGACAGTAAGAG
AATTATGCAGTGCTGCCATAACCATGAGTGATAACACTGCGGCCAACTTACTTCTGACAACGATCGGAGG
ACCGAAGGAGCTAACCGCTTTTTTGCACAACATGGGGGATCATGTAACTCGCCTTGATCGTTGGGAACCG
GAGCTGAATGAAGCCATACCAAACGACGAGCGTGACACCACGATGCCTGTAGCAATGGCAACAACGTTGC
GCAAACTATTAACTGGCGAACTACTTACTCTAGCTTCCCGGCAACAATTAATAGACTGGATGGAGGCGGA
TAAAGTTGCAGGACCACTTCTGCGCTCGGCCCTTCCGGCTGGCTGGTTTATTGCTGATAAATCTGGAGCC
GGTGAGCGTGGGTCTCGCGGTATCATTGCAGCACTGGGGCCAGATGGTAAGCCCTCCCGTATCGTAGTTA
TCTACACGACGGGGAGTCAGGCAACTATGGATGAACGAAATAGACAGATCGCTGAGATAGGTGCCTCACT
GATTAAGCATTGGTAACTGTCAGACCAAGTTTACTCATATATACTTTAGATTGATTTAAAACTTCATTTT
TAATTTAAAAGGATCTAGGTGAAGATCCTTTTTGATAATCTCATGACCAAAATCCCTTAACGTGAGTTTT
CGTTCCACTGAGCGTCAGACCCCGTAGAAAAGATCAAAGGATCTTCTTGAGATCCTTTTTTTCTGCGCGT
AATCTGCTGCTTGCAAACAAAAAAACCACCGCTACCAGCGGTGGTTTGTTTGCCGGATCAAGAGCTACCA
ACTCTTTTTCCGAAGGTAACTGGCTTCAGCAGAGCGCAGATACCAAATACTGTTCTTCTAGTGTAGCCGT
AGTTAGGCCACCACTTCAAGAACTCTGTAGCACCGCCTACATACCTCGCTCTGCTAATCCTGTTACCAGT
GGCTGCTGCCAGTGGCGATAAGTCGTGTCTTACCGGGTTGGACTCAAGACGATAGTTACCGGATAAGGCG
CAGCGGTCGGGCTGAACGGGGGGTTCGTGCACACAGCCCAGCTTGGAGCGAACGACCTACACCGAACTGA
GATACCTACAGCGTGAGCTATGAGAAAGCGCCACGCTTCCCGAAGGGAGAAAGGCGGACAGGTATCCGGT
AAGCGGCAGGGTCGGAACAGGAGAGCGCACGAGGGAGCTTCCAGGGGGAAACGCCTGGTATCTTTATAGT
CCTGTCGGGTTTCGCCACCTCTGACTTGAGCGTCGATTTTTGTGATGCTCGTCAGGGGGGCGGAGCCTAT
GGAAAAACGCCAGCAACGCGGCCTTTTTACGGTTCCTGGCCTTTTGCTGGCCTTTTGCTCACATGTTACC
GTCGACGATGTAGGTCACGGTCTCGAAGCCGCGGTGCGGGTGCCAGGGCGTGCCCTTGGGCTCCCCGGGC
GCGTACTCCACCTCACCCATCTGGTCCATCATGATGAACGGGTCGAGGTGGCGGTAGTTGATCCCGGCGA
ACGCGCGGCGCACCGGGAAGCCCTCGCCCTCGAAACCGCTGGGCGCGGTGGTCACGGTGAGCACGGGACG
TGCGACGGCGTCGGCGGGTGCGGATACGCGGGGCAGCGTCAGCGGGTTCTCGACGGTCACGGCGGGCATG
TCGACAAGCCGAACATATGGGCGCGCCTAGTATGTATGTAAGTTAATAAAACCCATTTTTGCGGAAAGTA
GATAAAAAAAACATTTTTTTTTTTTACTGCACTGGATATCATTGAACTTATCTGATCAGTTTTAAATTTA
CTTCGATCCAAGGGTATTTGATGTACCAGGTTCTTTCGATTACCTCTCACTCAAAATGACATTCCACTCA
AAGTCAGCGCTGTTTGCCTCCTTCTCTGTCCACAGAAATATCGCCGTCTCTTTCGCCGCTGCGTCCGCTA
TCTCTTTCGCCACCGTTTGTAGCGTTACGTAGCGTCAATGTCCGCCTTCAGTTGCATTTTGTCAGCGGTT
TCGTGACGAAGCTCCAAGCGGTTTACGCCATCAATTAAACACAAAGTGCTGTGCCAAAACTCCTCTCGCT
TCTTATTTTTGTTTGTTTTTTGAGTGATTGGGGTGGTGATTGGTTTTGGGTGGGTAAGCAGGGGAAAGTG
TGAAAAATCCCGGCAATGGGCCAAGAGGATCAGGAGCTATTAATTCGCGGAGGCAGCAAACACCCATCTG
CCGAGCATCTGAACAATGTGAGTAGTACATGTGCATACATCTTAAGTTCACTTGATCTATAGGAACTGCG
ATTGCAACATCAAATTGTATGCGGCGTGAGAACTGCGACCCACAAAAATCCCAAACCGCAATTGCACAAA
CAAATAGTGACACGAAACAGATTATTCTGGTAGCTGTTCTCGCTATATAAGACAATTTTTGAGATCATAT
CATGATCAAGACATCTAAAGGCATTCATTTTCGACTATATTCTTTTTTACAAAAAATATAACAACCAGAT
ATTTTAAGCTGATCCTAGATGCACAAAAAATAAATAAAAGTATAAACCTACTTCGTAGGATACTTCGGGG
TACTTTTTGTTCGGGGTTAGATGAGCATAACGCTAGTAGTTGATATTTGAGATCCCCTATCATTGCAGGG
TGACAGCGGAGCGGCTTCGCAGAGCTGCATTAACCAGGGCTTCGGGCAGGCCAAAAACTACGGCACGCTC
CGGCCACCCAGTCCGCCGGAGGACTCCGGTTCAGGGAGCGGCCAACTAGCCGAGAACCTCACCTATGCCT
GGCACAATATGGACATCTTTGGGGCGGTCAATCAGCCGGGCTCCGGATGGCGGCAGCTGGTCAACCGGAC
ACGCGGACTATTCTGCAACGAGCGACACATACCGGCGCCCAGGAAACATTTGCTCAAGAACGGTGAGTTT
CTATTCGCAGTCGGCTGATCTGTGTGAAATCTTAATAAAGGGTCCAATTACCAATTTGAAACTCAGTTTG
CGGCGTGGCCTATCCGGGCGAACTTTTGGCCGTGATGGGCAGTTCCGGTGCCGGAAAGACGACCCTGCTG
AATGCCCTTGCCTTTCGATCGCCGCAGGGCATCCAAGTATCGCCATCCGGGATGCGACTGCTCAATGGCC
AACCTGTGGACGCCAAGGAGATGCAGGCCAGGTGCGCCTATGTCCAGCAGGATGACCTCTTTATCGGCTC
CCTAACGGCCAGGGAACACCTGATTTTCCAAGCCATGGTGCGGATGCCACGACATCTGACCTATCGGCAG
CGAGTGGCCCGCGTGGATCAGGTGATCCAGGAGCTTTCGCTCAGCAAATGTCAGCACACGATCATCGGTG
TGCCCGGCAGGGTGAAAGGTCTGTCCGGCGGAGAAAGGAAGCGTCTGGCATTCGCCTCCGAGGCTCTAAC
CGATCCGCCGCTTCTGATCTGCGATGAGCCCACCTCCGGACTGGACTCCTTTACCGCCCACAGCGTCGTC
CAGGTGCTGAAGAAGCTGTCGCAGAAGGGCAAGACCGTCATCCTGACCATTCATCAGCCGTCTTCCGAGC
TGTTTGAGCTCTTTGACAAGATCCTTCTGATGGCCGAGGGCAGGGTAGCTTTCTTGGGCACTCCCAGCGA
AGCCGTCGACTTCTTTTCCTAGTGAGTTCGATGTGTTTATTAAGGGTATCTAGTATTACATAACATCTCA
ACTCCTATCCAGCGTGGGTGCCCAGTGTCCTACCAACTACAATCCGGCGGACTTTTACGTACAGGTGTTG
GCCGTTGTGCCCGGACGGGAGATCGAGTCCCGTGATCGGATCGCCAAGATATGCGACAATTTTGCCATTA
GCAAAGTAGCCCGGGATATGGAGCAGTTGTTGGCCACCAAAAATCTGGAGAAGCCACTGGAGCAGCCGGA
GAATGGGTACACCTACAAGGCCACCTGGTTCATGCAGTTCCGGGCGGTCCTGTGGCGATCCTGGCTGTCG
GTGCTCAAGGAACCACTCCTCGTAAAAGTGCGACTTATTCAGACAACGGTGAGTGGTTCCAGTGGAAACA
AATGATATAACGCTTACAATTCTTGGAAACAAATTCGCTAGATTTTAGATAGAATTGCCTGATTCCACAC
CCTTCTTAGTTTTTTTCAATGAGATGTATAGTTTATAGTTTTGCAGAAGATAAATAAATTTCATTTAACT
CGCGAATATTAATGAGATGCGAGTAACATTTTAATTTGCAGATGGTTGCCATCTTGATTGGCCTCATCTT
TTTGGGCCAACAACTCACGCAAGTGGGTGTGATGAATATCAACGGAGCCATCTTCCTCTTCCTGACCAAC
ATGACCTTTCAAAACGTCTTTGCCACGATAAATGTAAGTCATGTTTAGAATACATTTGCATTTCAATAAT
TTACTAACTTTCTAATGAATCGATTCGATTTAGGTGTTCACCTCAGAGCTGCCAGTTTTTATGAGGGAGG
CCCGAAGTCGACTTTATCGCTGTGACACATACTTTCTGGGCAAAACGATTGCCGAATTGCCGCTTTTTCT
CACAGTGCCACTGGTCTTCACGGCGATTGCCTATCCGATGATCGGACTGCGGGCCGGAGTGCTGCACTTC
TTCAACTGCCTGGCGCTGGTCACTCTGGTGGCCAATGTGTCAACGTCCTTCGGATATCTAATATCCTGCG
CCAGCTCCTCGACCTCGATGGCGCTGTCTGTGGGTCCGCCGGTTATCATACCATTCCTGCTCTTTGGCGG
CTTCTTCTTGAACTCGGGCTCGGTGCCAGTATACCTCAAATGGTTGTCGTACCTCTCATGGTTCCGTTAC
GCCAACGAGGGTCTGCTGATTAACCAATGGGCGGACGTGGAGCCGGGCGAAATTAGCTGCACATCGTCGA
ACACCACGTGCCCCAGTTCGGGCAAGGTCATCCTGGAGACGCTTAACTTCTCCGCCGCCGATCTGCCGCT
GGACTACGTGGGTCTGGCCATTCTCATCGTGAGCTTCCGGGTGCTCGCATATCTGGCTCTAAGACTTCGG
GCCCGACGCAAGGAGTAGCCGACATATATCCGAAATAACTGCTTGTTTTTTTTTTTTACCATTATTACCA
TCGTGTTTACTGTTTATTGCCCCCTCAAAAAGCTAATGTAATTATATTTGTGCCAATAAAAACAAGATAT
GACCTATAGAATACAAGTATTTCCCCTTCGAACATCCCCACAAGTAGACTTTGGATTTGTCTTCTAACCA
AAAGACTTACACACCTGCATACCTTACATCAAAAACTCGTTTATCGCTACATAAAACACCGGGATATATT
TTTTATATACATACTTTTCAAATCGCGCGCCCTCTTCATAATTCACCTCCACCACACCACGTTTCGTAGT
TGCTCTTTCGCTGTCTCCCACCCGCTCTCCGCAACACATTCACCTTTTGTTCGACGACCTTGGAGCGACT
GTCGTTAGTTCCGCGCGATTCGGTTCGCTCAAATGGTTCCGAGTGGTTCATTTCGTCTCAATAGAAATTA
GTAATAAATATTTGTATGTACAATTTATTTGCTCCAATATATTTGTATATATTTCCCTCACAGCTATATT
TATTCTAATTTAATATTATGACTTTTTAAGGTAATTTTTTGTGACCTGTTCGGAGTGATTAGCGTTACAA
TTTGAACTGAAAGTGACATCCAGTGTTTGTTCCTTGTGTAGATGCATCTCAAAAAAATGGTGGGCATAAT
AGTGTTGTTTATATATATCAAAAATAACAACTATAATAATAAGAATACATTTAATTTAGAAAATGCTTGG
ATTTCACTGGAACTAGGGCGCGCCTCCGGAACATAATGGTGCAGGGCGCTGACTTCCGCGTTTCCAGACT
TTACGAAACACGGAAACCGAAGACCATTCATGTTGTTGCTCAGGTCGCAGACGTTTTGCAGCAGCAGTCG
CTTCACGTTCGCTCGCGTATCGGTGATTCATTCTGCTAACCAGTAAGGCAACCCCGCCAGCCTAGCCGGG
TCCTCAACGACAGGAGCACGATCATGCGCACCCGTGGCCAGGGCCGCAAGCTTGCATGCCTGCAGGTCGG
AGTACTGTCCTCCGAGCGGAGTACTGTCCTCCGAGCGGAGTACTGTCCTCCGAGCGGAGTACTGTCCTCC
GAGCGGAGTACTGTCCTCCGAGCGGAGACTCTAGCCCTAGGGCATGCCTGCAGGTCGGAGTACTGTCCTC
CGAGCGGAGTACTGTCCTCCGAGCGGAGTACTGTCCTCCGAGCGGAGTACTGTCCTCCGAGCGGAGTACT
GTCCTCCGAGCGGAGACTCTAGCGCTAGCGACGTCGAGCGCCGGAGTATAAATAGAGGCGCTTCGTCTAC
GGAGCGACAATTCAATTCAAACAAGCAAAGTGAACACGTCGCTAAGCGAAAGCTAAGCAAATAAACAAGC
GCAGCTGAACAAGCTAAACAATCTGCAGTAAAGTGCAAGTTAAAGTGAATCAATTAAAAGTAACCAGCAA
CCAAGTAAATCAACTGCAACTACTGAAATCTGCCAAGAAGTAATTATTGAATACAAGAAGAGAACTCTGA
ATAGATCTGAAGTTCCTATACTTTCTAGAGAATAGGAACTTCTAACGTAAGCTAGCTAGAGGATCTTTGT
GAAGGAACCTTACTTCTGTGGTGTGACATAATTGGACAAACTACCTACAGAGATTTAAAGCTCTAAGGTA
AATATAAAATTTTTAAGTGTATAATGTGTTAAACTACTGATTCTAATTGTTTGTGTATTTTAGATTCCAA
CCTATGGAACTGATGAATGGGAGCAGTGGTGGAATGCCTTTAATGAGGAAAACCTGTTTTGCTCAGAAGA
AATGCCATCTAGTGATGATGAGGCTACTGCTGACTCTCAACATTCTACTCCTCCAAAAAAGAAGAGAAAG
GTAGAAGACCCCAAGGACTTTCCTTCAGAATTGCTAAGTTTTTTGAGTCATGCTGTGTTTAGTAATAGAA
CTCTTGCTTGCTTTGCTATTTACACCACAAAGGAAAAAGCTGCACTGCTATACAAGAAAATTATGGAAAA
ATATTTGATGTATAGTGCCTTGACTAGAGATCATAATCAGCCATACCACATTTGTAGAGGTTTTACTTGC
TTTAAAAAACCTCCCACACCTCCCCCTGAACCTGAAACATAAAATGAATGCAATTGTTGTTGTTAACTTG
TTTATTGCAGCTTATAATGGTTACAAATAAAGCAATAGCATCACAAATTTCACAAATAAAGCATTTTTTT
CACTGCATTCTAGTTGTGGTTTGTCCAAACTCATCAATGTATCTTATCATGTCTGGATCGATCTGGCCGG
GAAGTTCCTATACTTTCTAGAGAATAGGAACTTCCTCGAGAATCAAAATGGGCAACAAATGCTGCAGCAA
GCGACAGGATCAGGAACTGGCACTGGCCTATCCCACTGGGGGCTACAAGAAATCCGACTACACCTTTGGC
CAGACGCACATCAACAGCAGCGGCGGCGGCAACATGGGCGGCGTTCTTGGCCAGAAGCATAACAACGGTG
GCTCGCTGGACTCGCGCTACACGCCCGATCCCAATCATCGGGGTCCGTTGAAAATCGGCGGAAAGGGCGG
CGTTGACATCATCAGACCACGCGGATCCATGAGCGGATTTGCTAATGAACTGGGTCCACGACTTATGGGA
AAACAGCAACAGTCGGGCTTCGCCAATGAATTGGGCCCGAGGCTTATGGGCAAACAACAACAGTCCGGAT
TCGCAAACGAGCTCGGACCTCGTTTGATGGGCAAGGGTCAAGGCGTGTCGAAGGGCGAGGAGCTGTTTAC
TGGTGTCGTTCCAATTTTGGTGGAGTTGGATGGCGATGTCAATGGACACAAGTTTAGCGTACGTGGAGAG
GGTGAAGGCGACGCCACGAATGGTAAGCTGACTCTTAAGTTCATATGCACTACGGGTAAGCTGCCGGTGC
CATGGCCCACGCTCGTCACGACGCTGGGAGGAGGCGTACAATGTTTCTCCCGATACCCTGACCATATGAA
GCAGCACGACTTCTTCAAAAGTGCCATGCCAGAAGGATACGTTCAGGAGCGCACCATTTCGTTTAAGGAT
GATGGAACTTACAAGACACGAGCAGAGGTGAAATTTGAGGGTGATACACTGGTAAATCGCATAGAACTGA
AGGGAATTGATTTCAAGGAGGATGGCAACATCCTGGGCCACAAGTTGGAGTATAATTTCAACAGCCATAA
TGTTTACATAACTGCGGACAAGCAGAAAAACGGTATAAAAGCAAATTTCAAGATCCGACACAATGTGGAA
GGCGGTAGCGGCTTCGCCAACGAGCTGGGACCGCGACTGATGGGCAAGCAAGGTCAGAGCGGTTTCGCCA
ACGAGTTGGGACCCCGCCTGATGGGTAAGGGCGGTCAGCAGGGCGGTTCCGGCTTCGCCAATGAGCTCGG
CCCAAGGCTTATGGGAAAACAAGGACAGAGTGGATTTGCAAACGAACTTGGTCCGCGCTTGATGGGAAAA
GGTGGTGATGGTAGCGTGCAACTTGCTGACCATTACCAGCAGAATACCCCAATCGGAGACGGACCTGTGC
TTCTGCCAGACAATCATTACTTGAGCACCCAAAGTGTGTTGTCCAAAGACCCCAACGAGAAACGCGATCA
CATGGTGTTGCTGGAGTTCGTGACCGCTGCGGGTATTACTCTGGGTATGGATGAGCTCTACAAGGGCCAG
GGCTCCGGATTCGCGAACGAGCTGGGACCGAGGCTGATGGGCAAGCAACAGCAGTCCGGATTTGCCAACG
AACTGGGACCCCGGCTCATGGGCAAGCAGCAGCAAAGCGGCTTCGCAAATGAGCTCGGACCACGTCTGAT
GGGAAAGTAATCTAGAGGATCTTTGTGAAGGAACCTTACTTCTGTGGTGTGACATAATTGGACAAACTAC
CTACAGAGATTTAAAGCTCTAAGGTAAATATAAAATTTTTAAGTGTATAATGTGTTAAACTACTGATTCT
AATTGTTTGTGTATTTTAGATTCCAACCTATGGAACTGATGAATGGGAGCAGTGGTGGAATGCCTTTAAT
GAGGAAAACCTGTTTTGCTCAGAAGAAATGCCATCTAGTGATGATGAGGCTACTGCTGACTCTCAACATT
CTACTCCTCCAAAAAAGAAGAGAAAGGTAGAAGACCCCAAGGACTTTCCTTCAGAATTGCTAAGTTTTTT
GAGTCATGCTGTGTTTAGTAATAGAACTCTTGCTTGCTTTGCTATTTACACCACAAAGGAAAAAGCTGCA
CTGCTATACAAGAAAATTATGGAAAAATATTTGATGTATAGTGCCTTGACTAGAGATCATAATCAGCCAT
ACCACATTTGTAGAGGTTTTACTTGCTTTAAAAAACCTCCCACACCTCCCCCTGAACCTGAAACATAAAA
TGAATGCAATTGTTGTTGTTAACTTGTTTATTGCAGCTTATAATGGTTACAAATAAAGCAATAGCATCAC
AAATTTCACAAATAAAGCATTTTTTTCACTGCATTCTAGTTGTGGTTTGTCCAAACTCATCAATGTATCT
TATCATGTCTGGATCGATCTGGCCGGCCGTTTAAACGAATTCTTGAAGACGAAAGGGCCTCGTGATACGC
CTATTTTTATAGGTTAATGTCATGATAATAATGGTTTCTTA
