>Addgene plasmid #63170 | pJFRC210-10XUAS-FRT>STOP>FRT-myr::smGFP-OLLAS | addgene partial sequence | sequence record 112576 | MKQQH-GFP-ROMK 5'-GAA GCA GCA CGA CTT CTT CA-3'
GTTCGGACGCACCATTTCGTTTAAGGATGATGGAACTTACAAGACACGAGCAGAGGTGAAATTTGAGGGT
GATACACTGGTAAATCGCATAGAACTGAAGGGAATTGATTTCAAGGAGGATGGCAACATCCTGGGCCACA
AGTTGGAGTATAATTTCAACAGCCATAATGTTTACATAACTGCGGACAAGCAGAAAAACGGTATAAAAGC
AAATTTCAAGATCCGACACAATGTGGAAGGCGGTAGCGGCTTCGCCAACGAGCTGGGACCGCGACTGATG
GGCAAGCAAGGTCAGAGCGGTTTCGCCAACGAGTTGGGACCCCGCCTGATGGGTAAGGGCGGTCAGCAGG
GCGGTTCCGGCTTCGCCAATGAGCTCGGCCCAAGGCTTATGGGAAAACAAGGACAGAGTGGATTTGCAAA
CGAACTTGGTCCGCGCTTGATGGGAAAAGGTGGTGATGGTAGCGTGCAACTTGCTGACCATTACCAGCAG
AATACCCCAATCGGAGACGGACCTGTGCTTCTGCCAGACAATCATTACTTGAGCACCCAAAGTGTGTTGT
CCAAAGACCCCAACGAGAAACGCGATCACATGGTGTTGCTGGAGTTCGTGACCGCTGCGGGTATTACTCT
GGGTATGGATGAGCTCTACAAGGGCCAGGGCTCCGGATTCGCGAACGAGCTGGGACCGAGGCTGATGGGC
AAGCAACAGCAGTCCGGATTTGCCAACGAACTGGGACCCCGGCTCATGGGCAAGCAGCAGCAAAGCGGCT
TCGCAAATGAGCTCGGACCACGTCTGATGGGAAAGTAATCTAGAGGATCTTTGTGAAGGAACCTTACTTC
TGTGGTGTGACATAATTGGACAAACTACCTACAGAGATTTAAAGCTCTAAGGTAAATATAAAATTTTTAA
GTGTATAATGTGTTAAACTACTGATTCTAATTGTTTTG
