>Addgene plasmid #63170 | pJFRC210-10XUAS-FRT>STOP>FRT-myr::smGFP-OLLAS | addgene partial sequence | sequence record 112577 | pCasper-hs 5'-GCAACTACTGAAATCTGCCAAG-3'
TAGATCTGAAGTTCCTATACTTTCTAGAGAATAGGAACTTCTAACGTAAGCTAGCTAGAGGATCTTTGTG
AAGGAACCTTACTTCTGTGGTGTGACATAATTGGACAAACTACCTACAGAGATTTAAAGCTCTAAGGTAA
ATATAAAATTTTTAAGTGTATAATGTGTTAAACTACTGATTCTAATTGTTTGTGTATTTTAGATTCCAAC
CTATGGAACTGATGAATGGGAGCAGTGGTGGAATGCCTTTAATGAGGAAAACCTGTTTTGCTCAGAAGAA
ATGCCATCTAGTGATGATGAGGCTACTGCTGACTCTCAACATTCTACTCCTCCAAAAAAGAAGAGAAAGG
TAGAAGACCCCAAGGACTTTCCTTCAGAATTGCTAAGTTTTTTGAGTCATGCTGTGTTTAGTAATAGAAC
TCTTGCTTGCTTTGCTATTTACACCACAAAGGAAAAAGCTGCACTGCTATACAAGAAAATTATGGAAAAA
TATTTGATGTATAGTGCCTTGACTAGAGATCATAATCAGCCATACCACATTTGTAGAGGTTTTACTTGCT
TTAAAAAACCTCCCACACCTCCCCCTGAACCTGAAACATAAAATGAATGCAATTGTTGTTGTTAACTTGT
TTATTGCAGCTTATAATGGTTACAAATAAAGCAATAGCATCACAAATTTCACAAATAAAGCATTTTTTTC
ACTGCATTCTAGTTGTGGTTTGTCCAAACTCATCAATGTATCTTATCATGTCTGGATCGATCTGGCCGGG
AAGTTCCTATACTTTCTAGAGAATAGGAACTTCCTCGAGAATCAAAATGGGCAACAAATGCTGCAGCAAG
CGACAGGATCAGACTGCCTGCTTCCCGGGG
